>Addgene plasmid #106684 | gh11 | addgene full sequence | sequence record 220733 | Addgene Assembled Full Sequence
CTAAATTGTAAGCGTTAATATTTTGTTAAAATTCGCGTTAAATTTTTGTTAAATCAGCTCATTTTTTAAC
CAATAGGCCGAAATCGGCAAAATCCCTTATAAATCAAAAGAATAGACCGAGATAGGGTTGAGTGGCCGCT
ACAGGGCGCTCCCATTCGCCATTCAGGCTGCGCAACTGTTGGGAAGGGCGTTTCGGTGCGGGCCTCTTCG
CTATTACGCCAGCTGGCGAAAGGGGGATGTGCTGCAAGGCGATTAAGTTGGGTAACGCCAGGGTTTTCCC
AGTCACGACGTTGTAAAACGACGGCCAGTGAGCGCGACGTAATACGACTCACTATAGGGCGAATTGGCGG
AAGGCCGTCAAGGCCACGTGTCTTGTCCAGAGCTCGATATCGAATTCGAGGGCCTATTTCCCATGATTCC
TTCATATTTGCATATACGATACAAGGCTGTTAGAGAGATAATTGGAATTAATTTGACTGTAAACACAAAG
ATATTAGTACAAAATACGTGACGTAGAAAGTAATAATTTCTTGGGTAGTTTGCAGTTTTAAAATTATGTT
TTAAAATGGACTATCATATGCTTACCGTAACTTGAAAGTATTTCGATTTCTTGGCTTTATATATCTTGTG
GAAAGGACGAAACACCGTATGCTTATCAGTGACCGCTGTTTTAGAGCTAGAAATAGCAAGTTAAAATAAG
GCTAGTCCGTTATCAACTTGAAAAAGTGGCACCGAGTCGGTGCTTTTTTTGGTACCTGGAGCACAAGACT
GGCCTCATGGGCCTTCCGCTCACTGCCCGCTTTCCAGTCGGGAAACCTGTCGTGCCAGCTGCATTAACAT
GGTCATAGCTGTTTCCTTGCGTATTGGGCGCTCTCCGCTTCCTCGCTCACTGACTCGCTGCGCTCGGTCG
TTCGGGTAAAGCCTGGGGTGCCTAATGAGCAAAAGGCCAGCAAAAGGCCAGGAACCGTAAAAAGGCCGCG
TTGCTGGCGTTTTTCCATAGGCTCCGCCCCCCTGACGAGCATCACAAAAATCGACGCTCAAGTCAGAGGT
GGCGAAACCCGACAGGACTATAAAGATACCAGGCGTTTCCCCCTGGAAGCTCCCTCGTGCGCTCTCCTGT
TCCGACCCTGCCGCTTACCGGATACCTGTCCGCCTTTCTCCCTTCGGGAAGCGTGGCGCTTTCTCATAGC
TCACGCTGTAGGTATCTCAGTTCGGTGTAGGTCGTTCGCTCCAAGCTGGGCTGTGTGCACGAACCCCCCG
TTCAGCCCGACCGCTGCGCCTTATCCGGTAACTATCGTCTTGAGTCCAACCCGGTAAGACACGACTTATC
GCCACTGGCAGCAGCCACTGGTAACAGGATTAGCAGAGCGAGGTATGTAGGCGGTGCTACAGAGTTCTTG
AAGTGGTGGCCTAACTACGGCTACACTAGAAGAACAGTATTTGGTATCTGCGCTCTGCTGAAGCCAGTTA
CCTTCGGAAAAAGAGTTGGTAGCTCTTGATCCGGCAAACAAACCACCGCTGGTAGCGGTGGTTTTTTTGT
TTGCAAGCAGCAGATTACGCGCAGAAAAAAAGGATCTCAAGAAGATCCTTTGATCTTTTCTACGGGGTCT
GACGCTCAGTGGAACGAAAACTCACGTTAAGGGATTTTGGTCATGAGATTATCAAAAAGGATCTTCACCT
AGATCCTTTTAAATTAAAAATGAAGTTTTAAATCAATCTAAAGTATATATGAGTAAACTTGGTCTGACAG
TTACCAATGCTTAATCAGTGAGGCACCTATCTCAGCGATCTGTCTATTTCGTTCATCCATAGTTGCCTGA
CTCCCCGTCGTGTAGATAACTACGATACGGGAGGGCTTACCATCTGGCCCCAGTGCTGCAATGATACCGC
GAGAACCACGCTCACCGGCTCCAGATTTATCAGCAATAAACCAGCCAGCCGGAAGGGCCGAGCGCAGAAG
TGGTCCTGCAACTTTATCCGCCTCCATCCAGTCTATTAATTGTTGCCGGGAAGCTAGAGTAAGTAGTTCG
CCAGTTAATAGTTTGCGCAACGTTGTTGCCATTGCTACAGGCATCGTGGTGTCACGCTCGTCGTTTGGTA
TGGCTTCATTCAGCTCCGGTTCCCAACGATCAAGGCGAGTTACATGATCCCCCATGTTGTGCAAAAAAGC
GGTTAGCTCCTTCGGTCCTCCGATCGTTGTCAGAAGTAAGTTGGCCGCAGTGTTATCACTCATGGTTATG
GCAGCACTGCATAATTCTCTTACTGTCATGCCATCCGTAAGATGCTTTTCTGTGACTGGTGAGTACTCAA
CCAAGTCATTCTGAGAATAGTGTATGCGGCGACCGAGTTGCTCTTGCCCGGCGTCAATACGGGATAATAC
CGCGCCACATAGCAGAACTTTAAAAGTGCTCATCATTGGAAAACGTTCTTCGGGGCGAAAACTCTCAAGG
ATCTTACCGCTGTTGAGATCCAGTTCGATGTAACCCACTCGTGCACCCAACTGATCTTCAGCATCTTTTA
CTTTCACCAGCGTTTCTGGGTGAGCAAAAACAGGAAGGCAAAATGCCGCAAAAAAGGGAATAAGGGCGAC
ACGGAAATGTTGAATACTCATACTCTTCCTTTTTCAATATTATTGAAGCATTTATCAGGGTTATTGTCTC
ATGAGCGGATACATATTTGAATGTATTTAGAAAAATAAACAAATAGGGGTTCCGCGCACATTTCCCCGAA
AAGTGCCAC
Features (pLannotate 1.2.2; 10 found; start..end, strand, type, name):
      3..134     -  rep_origin     M13 ori (fragment): M13 bacteriophage origin of replication; arrow indicates direction of (+) strand synthesis
    155..311     -  CDS            lacZα (fragment): LacZα fragment of β-galactosidase; lacZ fragment
    320..338     +  promoter       T7 promoter: promoter for bacteriophage T7 RNA polymerase
    398..638     +  promoter       U6 promoter: RNA polymerase III promoter for human U6 snRNA
    668..743     +  misc_RNA       gRNA scaffold: guide RNA scaffold for the Streptococcus pyogenes CRISPR/Cas9 system
    790..837     -  CDS            lacI (fragment): lac repressor; lacI; The lac repressor binds to the lac operator to inhibit transcription in E. coli. This inhibition can be relieved by adding lactose or isopropyl-β-D-thiogalactopyranoside (IPTG).
    874..914     -  rep_origin     RSF ori (fragment): Plasmids containing the RSF 1030 origin of replication can be propagated in E. coli cells that contain additional plasmids with compatible origins.
    992..1580    -  rep_origin     ori: high-copy-number ColE1/pMB1/pBR322/pUC origin of replication
   1751..2611    -  CDS            AmpR: β-lactamase; bla; confers resistance to ampicillin, carbenicillin, and related antibiotics
   2612..2716    -  promoter       AmpR promoter: bla
