[The description below was written by a language model from this plasmid's Addgene catalogue record and pLannotate feature annotations shown in this document.]
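Description:
gh11 is a small mammalian-expression guide RNA plasmid built on the EPB104 backbone, designed to express a single CRISPR guide directed against human GALNT11, a gene also known as GalNAc-T11. The assembled sequence is about 2.7 kb. It is maintained in E. coli as a high-copy plasmid through a ColE1/pUC-type origin and is selected with ampicillin via the β-lactamase gene and its native promoter. The annotation also picks up short remnants of an M13 origin, lacZα, lacI and an RSF origin. These appear to be leftover cloning-vector sequence rather than functional elements.

The working cassette consists of a human U6 RNA polymerase III promoter followed by a gap of roughly 30 nt and then the Streptococcus pyogenes Cas9 gRNA scaffold. The GALNT11-specific 20-nt spacer presumably sits in that gap, although it is not annotated as a feature. Transcription from U6 would yield a complete single guide RNA that directs SpCas9 to the GALNT11 locus. A T7 promoter lies upstream of the U6 promoter in the same orientation, and the record lists a T7-region primer for sequencing. The plasmid carries no Cas9 gene and no mammalian selection marker or reporter, so the nuclease must be supplied separately, for example from a co-transfected plasmid. The insert was cloned by restriction enzymes, but the sites used are not recorded.

The construct belongs to a validated gRNA collection covering human glycosyltransferase genes. It is intended for Cas9-mediated targeting, typically knockout, of GALNT11 in human cells to study glycosylation.
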