Addgene plasmid #106684: gh11
Purpose: expression of gRNA targeting GALNT11
Depositing lab: Eric-Paul Bennett. Depositing organization: University of Copenhagen. Publication: A validated gRNA library for CRISPR/Cas9 targeting of the human glycosyltransferase genome. Narimatsu Y, Joshi HJ, Zhang Y, Gomes C, Chen YH, Lorenzetti F, Furukawa S, Schjoldager K, Hansen L, Clausen H, Bennett EP, Wandall HH. Glycobiology. 2018 Jan 5. pii: 4791732. doi: 10.1093/glycob/cwx101. PubMed 29315387.
Backbone
  Vector backbone: EPB104
  Backbone manufacturer: Eric-Paul Bennett (Addgene plasmid # 68369)
  Backbone size w/o insert (bp): 2376
  Vector type: Mammalian Expression
Growth in bacteria
  Bacterial resistance: Ampicillin, 100 μg/mL
  Growth temperature: 37°C
  Growth strain: DH5alpha
  Copy number: High Copy
Gene/Insert
  Gene/Insert name: GALNT11
  gRNA/shRNA sequence: TATGCTTATCAGTGACCGCT
  Species: H. sapiens (human)
  Entrez Gene: GALNT11 (a.k.a. GALNAC-T11, GALNACT11)
  Cloning method: Restriction Enzyme; 5′ cloning site unknown (unknown if destroyed); 3′ cloning site unknown (unknown if destroyed)
  Sequencing primers: 5′ T7NP
Terms and licenses: Academic/Nonprofit Terms; Industry Terms: Not Available to Industry
How to cite: gh11 was a gift from Eric-Paul Bennett (Addgene plasmid # 106684 ; http://n2t.net/addgene:106684 ; RRID:Addgene_106684)
