>Addgene plasmid #106684 | gh11 | addgene partial sequence | sequence record 220734 | hU6-F
GGAATTAATTTGACTGTAAACACAAAGATATTAGTACAAAATACGTGACGTAGAAAGTAATAATTTCTTG
GGTAGTTTGCAGTTTTAAAATTATGTTTTAAAATGGACTATCATATGCTTACCGTAACTTGAAAGTATTT
CGATTTCTTGGCTTTATATATCTTGTGGAAAGGACGAAACACCGTATGCTTATCAGTGACCGCTGTTTTA
GAGCTAGAAATAGCAAGTTAAAATAAGGCTAGTCCGTTATCAACTTGAAAAAGTGGCACCGAGTCGGTGC
TTTTTTTGGTACCTGGAGCACAAGACTGGCCTCATGGGCCTTCCGCTCACTGCCCGCTTTCCAGTCGGGA
AACCTGTCGTGCCAGCTGCATTAACATGGTCATAGCTGTTTCCTTGCGTATTGGGCGCTCTCCGCTTCCT
CGCTCACTGACTCGCTGCGCTCGGTCGTTCGGGTAAAGCCTGGGGTGCCTAATGAGCAAAAGGCCAGCAA
AAGGCCAGGAACCGTAAAAAGGCCGCGTTGCTGGCGTTTTTCCATAGGCTCCGCCCCCCTGACGAGCATC
ACAAAAATCGACGCTCAAGTCAGAGGTGGCGAAACCCGACAGGACTATAAAGATACCAGGCGTTTCCCCC
TGGAAGCTCCCTCGTGCGCTCTCCTGTTCCGACCCTGCCGCTTACCGGATACCTGTCCGCCTTTCTCCCT
TCGGGAAGCGTGGCGCTTTCTCATAGCTCACGCTGTAGGTATCTCAGTTCGGTGTAGGTCGTTCGCTCCA
AGCTGGGCTGTGTGCACGAACCCCCCGTTCAGCCCGACCGCTGCGCCTTATCCGGTAACTATCGTCTTGA
GTCCAACCCGGTAAGACACGACTTATCGCCACTGGCAGCAGCCACTGGTAACAGGATTAGCAGAGCGAGG
TATGTA
